Addgene plasmid #247257: pNP3254 [pNP2922 - ISCro4 Enhanced DBL (DBL3, WT) + ISCro4 Recombianse (WT]
Purpose: Express ISCro4 recombinase and bridge RNA
Depositing lab: Patrick Hsu. Depositing organization: Arc Institute. Publication: Megabase-scale human genome rearrangement with programmable bridge recombinases. Perry NT, Bartie LJ, Katrekar D, Gonzalez GA, Durrant MG, Pai JJ, Fanton A, Martins JQ, Hiraizumi M, Ricci-Tam C, Nishimasu H, Konermann S, Hsu PD. Science. 2025 Sep 25:eadz0276. doi: 10.1126/science.adz0276. PubMed 40997214.
Backbone
  Vector backbone: pNP2922
  Vector type: Mammalian Expression
Growth in bacteria
  Bacterial resistance: Ampicillin, 100 μg/mL
  Growth temperature: 37°C
  Growth strain: DH5alpha
  Copy number: High Copy
Gene/Insert
  Gene/Insert name: pNP2922 - ISCro4 bRNA101-179 ins179(rc(101-111) (DBL3)
  Species: Synthetic
  Mutation: ins179(rc(101-111)
  Cloning method: Golden Gate
Terms and licenses: Academic/Nonprofit Terms; Industry Terms: Not Available to Industry
Depositor comments: Please visit https://doi.org/10.1101/2025.05.14.653916 for bioRxiv preprint.
How to cite: pNP3254 [pNP2922 - ISCro4 Enhanced DBL (DBL3, WT) + ISCro4 Recombianse (WT] was a gift from Patrick Hsu (Addgene plasmid # 247257 ; http://n2t.net/addgene:247257 ; RRID:Addgene_247257)
