[The description below was written by a language model from this plasmid's Addgene catalogue record and pLannotate feature annotations shown in this document.]
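Description:
pNP3254 is a 5.7 kb mammalian expression plasmid built on the pNP2922 backbone by Golden Gate cloning, designed to deliver both components of the ISCro4 bridge recombinase system from a single vector. It is maintained in E. coli through a high-copy ColE1/pUC-type origin and selected with ampicillin via the bla (β-lactamase) gene and its native promoter. The record lists no mammalian selection marker.

The payload consists of two transcription units in the same orientation. A human U6 RNA polymerase III promoter sits upstream of a short unannotated interval that, according to the catalogue entry, carries the synthetic bridge RNA element. This is an "enhanced" donor-binding loop (DBL3) comprising bridge RNA positions 101–179, with an insertion at position 179 of the reverse complement of positions 101–111. Downstream, the strong constitutive EF-1α promoter drives a Pol II cassette that ends in a bGH polyadenylation signal. The roughly 1 kb region between the promoter and an annotated SV40 nuclear localization signal is not annotated by the feature tool, but it is consistent with the wild-type ISCro4 recombinase coding sequence named in the plasmid title. An EGFP coding sequence follows the NLS. The table does not show whether it is joined to the recombinase by a direct fusion or a self-cleaving peptide, but it most likely serves as a fluorescent marker of transfected, expressing cells.

Bridge recombinases are IS110-family enzymes guided by a structured RNA whose loops specify the target and donor DNA sequences. The stated purpose is to express ISCro4 recombinase and bridge RNA, and the associated work concerns programmable large-scale rearrangement of the human genome.
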