Features (pLannotate 1.2.2; 8 found; start..end, strand, type, name):
      1..105     +  promoter       AmpR promoter: bla
    106..966     +  CDS            AmpR: β-lactamase; bla; confers resistance to ampicillin, carbenicillin, and related antibiotics
   1137..1725    +  rep_origin     ori: high-copy-number ColE1/pMB1/pBR322/pUC origin of replication
   1906..2146    +  promoter       U6 promoter: RNA polymerase III promoter for human U6 snRNA
   2391..3569    +  promoter       EF-1α promoter: strong constitutive promoter for human elongation factor EF-1α
   4581..4601    +  CDS            SV40 NLS: nuclear localization signal of SV40 (simian virus 40) large T antigen
   4716..5432    +  CDS            EGFP: the original enhanced GFP (Yang et al., 1996) mammalian codon-optimized
   5463..5670    +  polyA_signal   bGH poly(A) signal: bovine growth hormone polyadenylation signal
>Addgene plasmid #247257 | pNP3254 [pNP2922 - ISCro4 Enhanced DBL (DBL3, WT) + ISCro4 Recombianse (WT] | addgene full sequence | sequence record 490392 | Addgene NGS Result
CGCGGAACCCCTATTTGTTTATTTTTCTAAATACATTCAAATATGTATCCGCTCATGAGACAATAACCCT
GATAAATGCTTCAATAATATTGAAAAAGGAAGAGTATGAGTATTCAACATTTCCGTGTCGCCCTTATTCC
CTTTTTTGCGGCATTTTGCCTTCCTGTTTTTGCTCACCCAGAAACGCTGGTGAAAGTAAAAGATGCTGAA
GATCAGTTGGGTGCACGAGTGGGTTACATCGAACTGGATCTCAACAGCGGTAAGATCCTTGAGAGTTTTC
GCCCCGAAGAACGTTTTCCAATGATGAGCACTTTTAAAGTTCTGCTATGTGGCGCGGTATTATCCCGTAT
TGACGCCGGGCAAGAGCAACTCGGTCGCCGCATACACTATTCTCAGAATGACTTGGTTGAGTACTCACCA
GTCACAGAAAAGCATCTTACGGATGGCATGACAGTAAGAGAATTATGCAGTGCTGCCATAACCATGAGTG
ATAACACTGCGGCCAACTTACTTCTGACAACGATCGGAGGACCGAAGGAGCTAACCGCTTTTTTGCACAA
CATGGGGGATCATGTAACTCGCCTTGATCGTTGGGAACCGGAGCTGAATGAAGCCATACCAAACGACGAG
CGTGACACCACGATGCCTGTAGCAATGGCAACAACGTTGCGCAAACTATTAACTGGCGAACTACTTACTC
TAGCTTCCCGGCAACAATTAATAGACTGGATGGAGGCGGATAAAGTTGCAGGACCACTTCTGCGCTCGGC
CCTTCCGGCTGGCTGGTTTATTGCTGATAAATCTGGAGCCGGTGAGCGTGGGTCACGCGGTATCATTGCA
GCACTGGGGCCAGATGGTAAGCCCTCCCGTATCGTAGTTATCTACACGACGGGGAGTCAGGCAACTATGG
ATGAACGAAATAGACAGATCGCTGAGATAGGTGCCTCACTGATTAAGCATTGGTAACTGTCAGACCAAGT
TTACTCATATATACTTTAGATTGATTTAAAACTTCATTTTTAATTTAAAAGGATCTAGGTGAAGATCCTT
TTTGATAATCTCATGACCAAAATCCCTTAACGTGAGTTTTCGTTCCACTGAGCGTCAGACCCCGTAGAAA
AGATCAAAGGATCTTCTTGAGATCCTTTTTTTCTGCGCGTAATCTGCTGCTTGCAAACAAAAAAACCACC
GCTACCAGCGGTGGTTTGTTTGCCGGATCAAGAGCTACCAACTCTTTTTCCGAAGGTAACTGGCTTCAGC
AGAGCGCAGATACCAAATACTGTTCTTCTAGTGTAGCCGTAGTTAGGCCACCACTTCAAGAACTCTGTAG
CACCGCCTACATACCTCGCTCTGCTAATCCTGTTACCAGTGGCTGCTGCCAGTGGCGATAAGTCGTGTCT
TACCGGGTTGGACTCAAGACGATAGTTACCGGATAAGGCGCAGCGGTCGGGCTGAACGGGGGGTTCGTGC
ACACAGCCCAGCTTGGAGCGAACGACCTACACCGAACTGAGATACCTACAGCGTGAGCTATGAGAAAGCG
CCACGCTTCCCGAAGGGAGAAAGGCGGACAGGTATCCGGTAAGCGGCAGGGTCGGAACAGGAGAGCGCAC
GAGGGAGCTTCCAGGGGGAAACGCCTGGTATCTTTATAGTCCTGTCGGGTTTCGCCACCTCTGACTTGAG
CGTCGATTTTTGTGATGCTCGTCAGGGGGGCGGAGCCTATGGAAAAACGCCAGCAACGCGGCCTTTTTAC
GGTTCCTGGCCTTTTGCTGGCCTTTTGCTCACATGTTCTTTCCTGCGTTATCCCCTGATTCTGTGGATAA
CCGTATTACCGCCTTTGAGTGAGCTGATACCGCTCGCCGCAGCCGAACGACCGAGCGCAGCGAGTCAGTG
AGCGAGGAAGCGGAAGAGGGCCTATTTCCCATGATTCCTTCATATTTGCATATACGATACAAGGCTGTTA
GAGAGATAATTGGAATTAATTTGACTGTAAACACAAAGATATTAGTACAAAATACGTGACGTAGAAAGTA
ATAATTTCTTGGGTAGTTTGCAGTTTTAAAATTATGTTTTAAAATGGACTATCATATGCTTACCGTAACT
TGAAAGTATTTCGATTTCTTGGCTTTATATATCTTGTGGAAAGGACGAAACACCGCGTTCTCCACAAGTG
ACAAACCGGACAGTATCATGGACCGGTTTTCCCGGTAATCCGCATTCACAAGGCTGGTCTCACTTGTGGA
GAACGTTTTATTTTTTGGCCGGCATGGTCCCAGCCTCCTCGCTGGCGCCGGCTGGGCAACATGCTTCGGC
ATGGCGAATGGGACTTTTTTTGTTCTAGTCCGTTTTTAGCGCGTGCGCCAATTCTGCAGACAAATGGCTC
TAGAGGTACCGGCTCCGGTGCCCGTCAGTGGGCAGAGCGCACATCGCCCACAGTCCCCGAGAAGTTGGGG
GGAGGGGTCGGCAATTGAACCGGTGCCTAGAGAAGGTGGCGCGGGGTAAACTGGGAAAGTGATGTCGTGT
ACTGGCTCCGCCTTTTTCCCGAGGGTGGGGGAGAACCGTATATAAGTGCAGTAGTCGCCGTGAACGTTCT
TTTTCGCAACGGGTTTGCCGCCAGAACACAGGTAAGTGCCGTGTGTGGTTCCCGCGGGCCTGGCCTCTTT
ACGGGTTATGGCCCTTGCGTGCCTTGAATTACTTCCACCTGGCTGCAGTACGTGATTCTTGATCCCGAGC
TTCGGGTTGGAAGTGGGTGGGAGAGTTCGAGGCCTTGCGCTTAAGGAGCCCCTTCGCCTCGTGCTTGAGT
TGAGGCCTGGCCTGGGCGCTGGGGCCGCCGCGTGCGAATCTGGTGGCACCTTCGCGCCTGTCTCGCTGCT
TTCGATAAGTCTCTAGCCATTTAAAATTTTTGATGACCTGCTGCGACGCTTTTTTTCTGGCAAGATAGTC
TTGTAAATGCGGGCCAAGATCTGCACACTGGTATTTCGGTTTTTGGGGCCGCGGGCGGCGACGGGGCCCG
TGCGTCCCAGCGCACATGTTCGGCGAGGCGGGGCCTGCGAGCGCGGCCACCGAGAATCGGACGGGGGTAG
TCTCAAGCTGGCCGGCCTGCTCTGGTGCCTGGCCTCGCGCCGCCGTGTATCGCCCCGCCCTGGGCGGCAA
GGCTGGCCCGGTCGGCACCAGTTGCGTGAGCGGAAAGATGGCCGCTTCCCGGCCCTGCTGCAGGGAGCTC
AAAATGGAGGACGCGGCGCTCGGGAGAGCGGGCGGGTGAGTCACCCACACAAAGGAAAAGGGCCTTTCCG
TCCTCAGCCGTCGCTTCATGTGACTCCACGGAGTACCGGGCGCCGTCCAGGCACCTCGATTAGTTCTCGA
GCTTTTGGAGTACGTCGTCTTTAGGTTGGGGGGAGGGGTTTTATGCGATGGAGTTTCCCCACACTGAGTG
GGTGGAGACTGAAGTTAGGCCAGCTTGGCACTTGATGTAATTCTCCTTGGAATTTGCCCTTTTTGAGTTT
GGATCTTGGTTCATTCTCAAGCCTCAGACAGTGGTTCAAAGTTTTTTTCTTCCATTTCAGGTGTCGTGAC
GTACGGCCACCATGGAACAGGAGCTGCACTTCATCGGCATCGACGTGTCCAAAGCAAAGCTGGACGTGGA
CGTGCTGCGACCTGACGGCAGACACAGAAGCAAGAAATTCGCTAATACCCCTAAGGGACACGACGAGCTG
CTGAGATGGCTGAGCGGCCACAGAGTGGCCCCAGCTCACATCTGCATGGAAGCTACAAGCACCTACATGG
AGGATGTGGCCGCCCACCTGAGCGACGCCGGCTACACCGTGTCCGTGATCAACCCTGCCCTGGGCAAGGC
CTTTGCCCAAAGCGAGGGACTGCGAAGCAAGACAGATGCTGTTGATGCCAGAATGCTGGCCGAGTTCTGT
CGGCAGAAGCGGCCTCCAGCCTGGGAGGCCCCTCACCCTGTGGAACGGGCCCTGAGGGCCCTCGTGCTGC
GCCACCAGAGCCTGACCGATATGCACACCCAGGAGCTGAACCGACTGGAAACCGCCCGGGAAGTGCAGCG
GCCTAGCATTGACGCCCATCTGCTGTGGCTGCACGCCGAGCTGAAAAGAATCGAGAAACAGATCAAGGAC
CTGACAGATGATGACCCCGACATGAAGCACCGGCGGAAGCTGCTGGAAAGCATCCCCGGCATCGGAGAAA
AGACCAGCGCCGTCCTGCTCGCTTATACAGGCCTGAAGGAAAGATTCACCCACGCCAGACAGTTCGCTGC
TTTTGCCGGCCTGACACCTAGAAGATACGAGAGCGGCAGCTCTGTGAACCGGGCCTCTAGAATGAGCAAG
GCCGGACATGCCTCTCTGCGGAGAGCCCTGTACATGCCTGCCATGGTGGCCGTGTCTAAGACCGAGTGGG
GCAGAGCCTTCCGGGACAGACTGGCCGGCAACGGCAAGAAGGGCAAAGTGATCATCGGCGCCATGATGAG
AAAGCTGGCCCAGGTGGCCTACGGCGTGCTGAAGTCCGGCGTCCCCTTCGACGCCAGCAGACACAACCCC
GTGGCTGCTGCTAGCGGAGGGGGTGGAAGCCCAAAAAAGAAGAGAAAGGTACCTAAGAAAAAGCGGAAGG
TCCCCAAGAAGAAGAGGAAAGTTGGAAGCGGTGCCACGAACTTCTCTCTGTTAAAGCAAGCAGGCGACGT
AGAAGAAAACCCAGGTCCCGGATCCGTGAGCAAGGGCGAGGAGCTGTTCACCGGGGTGGTGCCCATCCTG
GTCGAGCTGGACGGCGACGTAAACGGCCACAAGTTCAGCGTGTCCGGCGAGGGCGAGGGCGATGCCACCT
ACGGCAAGCTGACCCTGAAGTTCATCTGCACCACCGGCAAGCTGCCCGTGCCCTGGCCCACCCTCGTGAC
CACCCTGACCTACGGCGTGCAGTGCTTCAGCCGCTACCCCGACCACATGAAGCAGCACGACTTCTTCAAG
TCCGCCATGCCCGAAGGCTACGTCCAGGAGCGCACCATCTTCTTCAAGGACGACGGCAACTACAAGACCC
GCGCCGAGGTGAAGTTCGAGGGCGACACCCTGGTGAACCGCATCGAGCTGAAGGGCATCGACTTCAAGGA
GGACGGCAACATCCTGGGGCACAAGCTGGAGTACAACTACAACAGCCACAACGTCTATATCATGGCCGAC
AAGCAGAAGAACGGCATCAAGGTGAACTTCAAGATCCGCCACAACATCGAGGACGGCAGCGTGCAGCTCG
CCGACCACTACCAGCAGAACACCCCCATCGGCGACGGCCCCGTGCTGCTGCCCGACAACCACTACCTGAG
CACCCAGTCCGCCCTGAGCAAAGACCCCAACGAGAAGCGCGATCACATGGTCCTGCTGGAGTTCGTGACC
GCCGCCGGGATCACTCTCGGCATGGACGAGCTGTACAAGTAACTCGAGCTAGAGCTCGCTGATCAGCCTC
GACTGTGCCTTCTAGTTGCCAGCCATCTGTTGTTTGCCCCTCCCCCGTGCCTTCCTTGACCCTGGAAGGT
GCCACTCCCACTGTCCTTTCCTAATAAAATGAGGAAATTGCATCGCATTGTCTGAGTAGGTGTCATTCTA
TTCTGGGGGGTGGGGTGGGGCAGGACAGCAAGGGGGAGGATTGGGAAGACAATAGCAGGCATGCTGGGGA
CGACGTCAGGTGGCACTTTTCGGGGAAATGTG
